>Addgene plasmid #102786 | pET_RTX_(exo-) | addgene full sequence | sequence record 198770 | Addgene NGS Result
AACTACGTCAGGTGGCACTTTTCGGGGAAATGTGCGCGGAACCCCTATTTGTTTATTTTTCTAAATACAT
TCAAATATGTATCCGCTCATGAGACAATAACCCTGATAAATGCTTCAATAATATTGAAAAAGGAAGAGTA
TGAGTATTCAACATTTCCGTGTCGCCCTTATTCCCTTTTTTGCGGCATTTTGCCTTCCTGTTTTTGCTCA
CCCAGAAACGCTGGTGAAAGTAAAAGATGCTGAAGATCAGTTGGGTGCACGAGTGGGTTACATCGAACTG
GATCTCAACAGCGGTAAGATCCTTGAGAGTTTTCGCCCCGAAGAACGTTTCCCAATGATGAGCACTTTTA
AAGTTCTGCTATGTGGCGCGGTATTATCCCGTGTTGACGCCGGGCAAGAGCAACTCGGTCGCCGCATACA
CTATTCTCAGAATGACTTGGTTGAGTACTCACCAGTCACAGAAAAGCATCTTACGGATGGCATGACAGTA
AGAGAATTATGCAGTGCTGCCATAACCATGAGTGATAACACTGCGGCCAACTTACTTCTGACAACGATCG
GAGGACCGAAGGAGCTAACCGCTTTTTTGCACAACATGGGGGATCATGTAACTCGCCTTGATCGTTGGGA
ACCGGAGCTGAATGAAGCCATACCAAACGACGAGCGTGACACCACGATGCCTGTAGCAATAGCAACAACG
TTGCGCAAACTATTAACTGGCGAACTACTTACTCTAGCTTCCCGGCAACAATTAATAGACTGGATGGAGG
CGGATAAAGTTGCAGGACCACTTCTGCGCTCGGCCCTTCCGGCTGGCTGGTTTATTGCTGATAAATCTGG
AGCCGGTGAGCGTGGGTCTCGCGGTATCATTGCAGCACTGGGGCCAGATGGTAAGCCCTCCCGTATCGTA
GTTATCTACACGACGGGGAGTCAGGCAACTATGGATGAACGAAATAGACAGATCGCTGAGATAGGTGCCT
CACTGATTAAGCATTGGTAACTGTCAGACCAAGTTTACTCATATATACTTTAGATTGATT
[38 nt withheld, positions 1041-1078]
A
[37 nt withheld, positions 1080-1116]
ATTTTGTTAAAATTCGCGTTAAATTTTTGTTAAATCAGCTCATTTTTTAACCAATAGGCCGAAATCGGCA
AAATCCCTTATAAATCAAAAGAATAGCCCGAGATAGGGT
[37 nt withheld, positions 1226-1262]
AAAGAACGTGGACTCCAACGTCAAAGG
[141 nt withheld, positions 1290-1430]
G
[125 nt withheld, positions 1432-1556]
AAAGGATCTAGGTGAAGATCCTTTTTGATAATCTCATGACCAAAATCCCTTAACGTGAGTTTTCGTTCCA
CTGAGCGTCAGACCCCGTAGAAAAGATCAAAGGATCTTCTTGAGATCCTTTTTTTCTGCGCGTAATCTGC
TGCTTGCAAACAAAAAAACCACCGCTACCAGCGGTGGTTTGTTTGCCGGATCAAGAGCTACCAACTCTTT
TTCCGAAGGTAACTGGCTTCAGCAGAGCGCAGATACCAAATACTGTCCTTCTAGTGTAGCCGTAGTTAGG
CCACCACTTCAAGAACTCTGTAGCACCGCCTACATACCTCGCTCTGCTAATCCTGTTACCAGTGGCTGCT
GCCAGTGGCGATAAGTCGTGTCTTACCGGGTTGGACTCAAGACGATAGTTACCGGATAAGGCGCAGCGGT
CGGGCTGAACGGGGGGTTCGTGCACACAGCCCAGCTTGGAGCGAACGACCTACACCGAACTGAGATACCT
ACAGCGTGAGCTATGAGAAAGCGCCACGCTTCCCGAAGGGAGAAAGGCGGACAGGTATCCGGTAAGCGGC
AGGGTCGGAACAGGAGAGCGCACGAGGGAGCTTCCAGGGGGAAACGCCTGGTATCTTTATAGTCCTGTCG
GGTTTCGCCACCTCTGACTTGAGCGTCGATTTTTGTGATGCTCGTCAGGGGGGCGGAGCCTATGGAAAAA
CGCCAGCAACGCGGCCTTTTTACGGTTCCTGGCCTTTTGCTGGCCTTTTGCTCACATGTTCTTTCCTGCG
TTATCCCCTGATTCTGTGGATAACCGTATTACCGCCTTTGAGTGAGCTGATACCGCTCGCCGCAGCCGAA
CGACCGAGCGCGGCGAGTCAGTGAGCGAGGAAGCTATGGTGCACTCTCAGTACAATCTGCTCTGATGCCG
CATAGTTAAGCCAGTATACACTCCGCTATCGCTACGTGACTGGGTCATGGCTGCGCCCCGACACCCGCCA
ACACCCGCTGACGCGCCCTGACGGGCTTGTCTGCTCCCGGCATCCGCTTACAGACAAGCTGTGACCGTCT
CCGGGAGCTGCATGTGTCAGAGGTTTTCACCGTCATCACCGAAACGCGCGAGGCAGCTGCGGTAAAGCTC
ATCAGCGTGGTCGTGCAGCGATTCACAGATGTCTGCCTGTTCATCCGCGTCCAGCTCGTTGAGTTTCTCC
AGAAGCGTTAATGTCTGGCTTCTGATAAAGCGGGCCATGTTAAGGGCGGTTTTTTCCTGTTTGGTCACTG
ATGCCTCCGTGTAAGGGGGATTTCTGTTCATGGGGGTAATGATACCGATGAAACGAGAGAGGATGCTCAC
GATACGGGTTACTGATGATGAACATGCCCGGTTACTGGAACGTTGTGAGGGTAAACAACTGGCGGTATGG
ATGCGGCGGGACCAGAGAAAAATCACTCAGGGTCAATGCCAGCCGAACGCCAGCAAGACGTAGCCCAGCG
CGTCGGCCGCCATGCCGGCGATAATGGCCTGCTTCTCGCCGAAACGTTTGGTGGCGGGACCAGTGACGAA
GGCTTGAGCGAGGGCGTGCAAGATTCCGAATACCGCAAGCGACAGGCCGATCATCGTCGCGCTCCAGCGA
AAGCGGTCCTCGCCGAAAATGACCCAGAGCGCTGCCGGCACCTGTCCTACGAGTTGCATGATAAAGAAGA
CAGTCATAAGTGCGGCGACGATAGTCATGCCCCGCGCCCACCGGAAGGAGCTGACTGGGTTGAAGGCTCT
CAAGGGCATCGGTCGAGATCCCGGTGCCTAATGAGTGAGCTAACTTACATTAATTGCGTTGCGCTCACTG
CCCGCTTTCCAGTCGGGAAACCTGTCGTGCCAGCTGCATTAATGAATCGGCCAACGCGCGGGGAGAGGCG
GTTTGCGTATTGGGCGCCAGGGTGGTTTTTCTTTTCACCAGTGAGACGGGCAACAGCTGATTGCCCTTCA
CCGCCTGGCCCTGAGAGAGTTGCAGCAAGCGGTCCACGCTGGTTTGCCCCAGCAGGCGAAAATCCTGTTT
GATGGTGGTTAACGGCGGGATATAACATGAGCTGTCTTCGGTATCGTCGTATCCCACTACCGAGATGTCC
GCACCAACGCGCAGCCCGGACTCGGTAATGGCGCGCATTGCGCCCAGCGCCATCTGATCGTTGGCAACCA
GCATCGCAGTGGGAACGATGCCCTCATTCAGCATTTGCATGGTTTGTTGAAAACCGGACATGGCACTCCA
GTCGCCTTCCCGTTCCGCTATCGGCTGAATTTGATTGCGAGTGAGATATTTATGCCAGCCAGCCAGACGC
GGACGCGCCGAGACAGAACTTAATGGGCCCGCTAACAGCGCGATTTGCTGGTGACCCAATGCGACCAGAT
GCTCCACGCCCAGTCGCGTACCGTCTTCATGGGAGAAAATAATACTGTTGATGGGTGTCTGGTCAGAGAC
ATCAAGAAATAACGCCGGAACATTAGTGCAGGCAGCTTCCACAGCAATGGCATCCTGGTCATCCAGCGGA
TAGTTAATGATCAGCCCACTGACGCGTTGCGCGAGAAGATTGTGCACCGCCGCTTTACAGGCTTCGACGC
CGCTTCGTTCTACCATCGACACCACCACGCTGGCACCCAGTTGATCGGCGCGAGATTTAATCGCCGCGAC
AATTTGCGACGGCGCGTGCAGGGCCAGACTGGAGGTGGCAACGCCAATCAGCAACGACTGTTTGCCCGCC
AGTTGTTGTGCCACGCGGTTGGGAATGTAATTCAGCTCCGCCATCGCCGCTTCCACTTTTTCCCGCGTTT
TCGCAGAAACGTGGCTGGCCTGGTTCACCACGCGGGAAACGGTCTGATAAGAGACACCGGCATACTCTGC
GACATCGTATAACGTTACTGGTTTCACATTCACCACCCTGAATTGACTCTCTTCCGGGCGCTATCATGCC
ATACCGCGAAAGGTTTTGCGCCATTCGATGGTGTCCGGGATCTCGACGCTCTCCCTTATGCGACTCCTGC
ATTAGGAAGCAGCCCAGTAGTAGGTTGAGGCCGTTGAGCACCGCCGCCGCAAGGAATGGTGCATGCCGGC
ATGCCGCCCTTTCGTCTTCAAGAATTAATTCCCAATTCCCCAGGCATCAAATAAAACGAAAGGCTCAGTC
GAAAGACTGGGCCTTTCGTTTTATCTGTTGTTTGTCGGTGAACGCTCTCCTGAGTAGGACAAATCCGCCG
GGAGCGGATTTGAACGTTGCGAAGCAACGGCCCGGAGGGTGGCGGGCAGGACGCCCGCCATAAACTGCCA
GGAATTAATTCCCCAGGCATCAAATAAAACGAAAGGCTCAGTCGAAAGACTGGGCCTTTCGTTTTATCTG
TTGTTTGTCGGTGAACGCTCTCCTGAGTAGGACAAATCCGCCGGGAGCGGATTTGAACGTTGCGAAGCAA
CGGCCCGGAGGGTGGCGGGCAGGACGCCCGCCATAAACTGCCAGGAATTAATTCCCCAGGCATCAAATAA
AACGAAAGGCTCAGTCGAAAGACTGGGCCTTTCGTTTTATCTGTTGTTTGTCGGTGAACGCTCTCCTGAG
TAGGACAAATCCGCCGGGAGCGGATTTGAACGTTGCGAAGCAACGGCCCGGAGGGTGGCGGGCAGGACGC
CCGCCATAAACTGCCAGGAATTAATTCCCCAGGCATCAAATAAAACGAAAGGCTCAGTCGAAAGACTGGG
CCTTTCGTTTTATCTGTTGTTTGTCGGTGAACGCTCTCCTGAGTAGGACAAATCCGCCGGGAGCGGATTT
GAACGTTGCGAAGCAACGGCCCGGAGGGTGGCGGGCAGGACGCCCGCCATAAACTGCCAGGAATTAATTC
CCCAGGCATCAAATAAAACGAAAGGCTCAGTCGAAAGACTGGGCCTTTCGTTTTATCTGTTGTTTGTCGG
TGAACGCTCTCCTGAGTAGGACAAATCCGCCGGGAGCGGATTTGAACGTTGCGAAGCAACGGCCCGGAGG
GTGGCGGGCAGGACGCCCGCCATAAACTGCCAGGAATTGGGGATCGGAATTAATTCCCGGTTTAAACCGG
GGATCTCGATCCCGCGAAATTAATACGACTCACTATAGGGGAATTGTGAGCGGATAACAATTCCCCTCTA
GAAATAATTTTGTTTAACTTTAAGAAGGAGATATACATATGATTCTTGACACGGATTACATCACGGAAGA
CGGCAAGCCGGTTATCCGTATTTTCAAGAAAGAAAACGGCGAATTCAAGATTGAATACGATCGGACATTT
GAACCGTACCTGTACGCTCTCCTCAAGGATGATAGCGCAATCGAAGAAGTGAAAAAAATCACCGCAGAGC
GGCATGGCACAGTGGTAACAGTTAAGCGGGTCGAGAAAGTGCAGAAGAAGTTCTTAGGCCGGCCAGTCGA
AGTATGGAAATTATACTTCACACATCCACAGGACGTTCCGGCGATCATGGATAAGATTCGGGAGCATCCG
GCGGTAATCGATATCTATGAATACGATATTCCGTTCGCTATTCGCTACCTTATTGACAAAGGTTTAGTTC
CAATGGAGGGTGATGAGGAACTTAAACTGTTAGCATTCGATATCGAAACACTTTATCACGAAGGTGAAGA
GTTTGCCGAAGGTCCGATTTTAATGATCTCGTACGCCGATGAAGAAGGCGCACGCGTAATTACGTGGAAA
AATGTGGACCTCCCGTACGTAGACGTAGTGAGCACTGAGCGCGAGATGATTAAACGTTTCCTTCGGGTAG
TAAAAGAAAAAGACCCAGACGTGCTGATTACGTATGACGGCGACAACTTTGATTTTGCCTATCTCAAGAA
GCGTTGCGAAAAGTTAGGCATTAATTTCGCCCTGGGTCGGGACGGTTCAGAGCCGAAAATTCAGCGGATG
GGCGACCGCTTTGCTGTGGAGGTAAAAGGTCGCATCCATTTCGATTTATATCCGGTTATCCGGCGCACCA
TCAACTTGCCGACTTACACACTTGAAGCAGTTTACGAAGCGGTGTTCGGCCAACCAAAAGAAAAGGTTTA
TGCCGAGGAGATTACCACCGCATGGGAAACTGGCGAAAACTTGGAGCGGGTGGCTCGGTATTCCATGGAA
GATGCCAAGGTGACCTACGAACTGGGCAAAGAGTTTTTACCGATGGAAGCACAATTAAGCCGCCTTATTG
GTCAGTCCCTCTGGGATGTGTCGCGTTCTTCAACGGGCAATTTAGTCGAATGGTTTCTTCTTCGGAAAGC
GTACGAGCGTAACGAGCTTGCTCCAAATAAGCCAGACGAAAAAGAATTGGCTCGGCGCCATCAGTCACAT
GAGGGCGGCTACATTAAGGAGCCAGAACGGGGCTTGTGGGAGAACATCGTCTACCTTGATTTTCGGTCTC
TTTATCCGTCTATTATCATCACACATAACGTCTCGCCAGATACCCTGAACCGTGAAGGCTGTAAAGAATA
TGATGTGGCACCACAGGTCGGCCATCGTTTTTGTAAAGACTTCCCGGGCTTCATTCCATCTCTTCTGGGT
GATTTGTTAGAAGAGCGTCAAAAGATCAAGAAACGTATGAAAGCGACAATTGACCCAATTGAACGCAAAT
TACTTGATTACCGTCAGCGTGCAATCAAGATCCTCGCGAACTCTCTGTACGGTTATTACGGCTACGCACG
CGCCCGGTGGTATTGCAAAGAATGTGCAGAATCAGTCATTGCTTGGGGTCGGGAGTACCTGACCATGACG
ATTAAGGAAATTGAGGAGAAATACGGTTTCAAGGTCATCTATAGTGACACGGATGGTTTCTTTGCAACGA
TTCCAGGTGCGGACGCAGAAACTGTAAAGAAAAAGGCAATGGAGTTCTTGAAGTATATTAATGCGAAGTT
GCCAGGCGCCCTGGAATTAGAGTACGAAGGTTTTTATAAGCGTGGCCTGTTCGTGACAAAGAAGAAATAC
GCGGTAATTGACGAGGAAGGCAAGATCACAACTCGTGGCTTGGAAATTGTTCGTCGCGATTGGAGCGAGA
TCGCAAAGGAGACCCAAGCTCGTGTGTTGGAGGCCCTCCTGAAGGATGGTGACGTCGAAAAAGCCGTACG
CATCGTTAAGGAGGTTACAGAGAAGCTTAGCAAGTATGAGGTCCCACCAGAGAAACTTGTTATTCATAAA
CAAATCACTCGCGACCTTAAAGACTATAAGGCCACTGGTCCACACGTCGCCGTAGCAAAGCGGCTTGCGG
CTCGGGGCGTCAAGATTCGGCCAGGCACGGTTATTAGTTACATCGTCCTCAAAGGCTCAGGCCGGATTGT
TGATCGCGCGATTCCATTTGATGAATTTGATCCGACGAAGCATAAATATGATGCGGAATATTACATTGAA
AAACAGGTTCTGCCGGCGGTGGAGCGCATCTTACGTGCGTTCGGCTATCGCAAGGAGGATTTGCGGTACC
AGAAAACTCGTCAAGTCGGTTTGAGTGCCTGGCTGAAGCCGAAAGGTACCTGATAACTCCAGCCATCACC
ATCACCATCACTGATAAGCGGCCGCATTGATCCGGCTGCTAACAAAGCCCGAAAGGAAGCTGAGTTGGCT
GCTGCCACCGCTGAGCAATAACTAGCATAACCCCTTGGGGCCTCTAAACGGGTCTTGAGGGGTTTTTTGC
TGAAAGGAGGAACTATATCCGGAT
Features (pLannotate 1.2.2; 24 found; start..end, strand, type, name):
     35..139     +  promoter       AmpR promoter: bla
    140..1000    +  CDS            AmpR: β-lactamase; bla; confers resistance to ampicillin, carbenicillin, and related antibiotics
   1042..1555    -  rep_origin     M13 ori (sequence partly withheld): M13 bacteriophage origin of replication; arrow indicates direction of (+) strand synthesis
   1666..2254    +  rep_origin     ori: high-copy-number ColE1/pMB1/pBR322/pUC origin of replication
   2431..2521    -  misc_feature   bom (fragment): basis of mobility region from pBR322
   2623..2814    -  CDS            rop: Rop protein, which maintains plasmids at low copy number; rop
   2855..2965    +  CDS            mbeC (fragment): MBEC_ECOLX - Experimental evidence at protein level: Swiss-Prot protein existence level 1. Required for efficient mobilization of ColE1 plasmid and is thus essential to promote the specific transfer of the plasmid during conjugation. Probably functions by inducing DNA bending, helping the MbeA relaxase to melt the DNA around the nic site and cleave the phosphodiester bond. Binds specifically double-stranded DNA (dsDNA) containing the ColE1 oriT but does not recognize the inverted repeat (IR). From Escherichia coli.
   3000..3322    -  CDS            TcR (fragment): tetracycline efflux protein; tet; confers resistance to tetracycline
   3337..3358    -  protein_bind   CAP binding site: CAP binding activates transcription in the presence of cAMP. E. coli catabolite activator protein
   3371..4453    -  CDS            lacI: lac repressor; lacI; The lac repressor binds to the lac operator to inhibit transcription in E. coli. This inhibition can be relieved by adding lactose or isopropyl-β-D-thiogalactopyranoside (IPTG).
   4454..4531    -  promoter       lacI promoter: lacI
   4539..4632    -  CDS            TcR (fragment): tetracycline efflux protein; tet; confers resistance to tetracycline
   4684..4770    +  terminator     rrnB T1 terminator: Escherichia coli rrnB; transcription terminator T1 from the E. coli rrnB gene
   4867..4953    +  terminator     rrnB T1 terminator: Escherichia coli rrnB; transcription terminator T1 from the E. coli rrnB gene
   5050..5136    +  terminator     rrnB T1 terminator: Escherichia coli rrnB; transcription terminator T1 from the E. coli rrnB gene
   5233..5319    +  terminator     rrnB T1 terminator: Escherichia coli rrnB; transcription terminator T1 from the E. coli rrnB gene
   5416..5502    +  terminator     rrnB T1 terminator: Escherichia coli rrnB; transcription terminator T1 from the E. coli rrnB gene
   5637..5655    +  promoter       T7 promoter: promoter for bacteriophage T7 RNA polymerase
   5656..5680    +  protein_bind   lac operator: The lac repressor binds to the lac operator to inhibit transcription in E. coli. This inhibition can be relieved by adding lactose or isopropyl-β-D-thiogalactopyranoside (IPTG). lac repressor encoded by lacI
   5695..5717    +  RBS            RBS: efficient ribosome binding site from bacteriophage T7 gene 10 (Olins and Rangwala, 1989)
   5725..8040    +  CDS            pol: DPOL_THEGO - Also known as polA. Experimental evidence at protein level: Swiss-Prot protein existence level 1. In addition to polymerase activity, this DNA polymerase exhibits 3' to 5' exonuclease activity. From Thermococcus gorgonarius.
   8060..8077    +  CDS            7xHis (fragment): 6xHis affinity tag
   8101..8150    +  CDS            SET1 (fragment): solubility-enhancement tag derived from T7 phage gene 10B
   8158..8205    +  terminator     T7 terminator: transcription terminator for bacteriophage T7 RNA polymerase
