[The description below was written by a language model from this plasmid's Addgene catalogue record and pLannotate feature annotations shown in this document.]
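Description:
pET_RTX_(exo-) is an 8,230 bp bacterial expression plasmid built on a modified pET21 backbone. It is used to produce the reverse transcription xenopolymerase (RTX) in its 3'-5' exonuclease-deficient form. It is maintained in E. coli through a ColE1/pBR322-type origin accompanied by the rop gene, which holds copy number down and matches the "low copy" catalogue entry. Selection is by ampicillin via the bla gene and its native promoter. An M13/f1-type phage origin is also present. Short fragments of bom, mbeC and the tetracycline resistance gene appear to be non-functional remnants of the pBR322 lineage.

The insert, recorded as 2,328 bp, sits in a standard pET expression cassette. A T7 promoter is followed directly by a lac operator, then the T7 gene 10 ribosome binding site, the polymerase coding sequence and the T7 terminator. The plasmid-borne lacI gene supplies repressor, so transcription should stay off until IPTG is added in a host that provides T7 RNA polymerase. Automated annotation matches the open reading frame to the family B DNA polymerase of Thermococcus gorgonarius. This match reflects similarity to an archaeal proofreading polymerase rather than a stated origin, and the record does not list the parental enzyme or the specific mutations. A His tag annotated just downstream of the coding sequence probably serves as a C-terminal handle for affinity purification. The short "SET1" hit near the terminator is likely a vector-derived fragment.

Five tandem copies of the rrnB T1 terminator lie upstream of the T7 promoter. This is presumably the backbone modification, and it would insulate the cassette from read-through transcription and reduce leaky expression. The plasmid is intended for overexpression and purification of the proofreading-deficient RTX variant, for example for comparison with the exonuclease-proficient enzyme.
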