Addgene plasmid #102786: pET_RTX_(exo-)
Purpose: Expresses the Reverse Transcriptase gene (3'-5' exonuclease deficient mutant)
Depositing lab: Andrew Ellington. Depositing organization: University of Texas at Austin. Publication: Synthetic evolutionary origin of a proofreading reverse transcriptase. Ellefson JW, Gollihar J, Shroff R, Shivram H, Iyer VR, Ellington AD. Science. 2016 Jun 24;352(6293):1590-3. doi: 10.1126/science.aaf5409. PubMed 27339990.
Backbone
  Vector backbone: modified pET21
  Total vector size (bp): 8230
  Vector type: Bacterial Expression
Growth in bacteria
  Bacterial resistance: Ampicillin, 100 μg/mL
  Growth temperature: 37°C
  Growth strain: DH5alpha
  Copy number: Low Copy
Gene/Insert
  Gene/Insert name: reverse transcription xenopolymerase with 3'-5' deficient exonuclease (alt name: RTX (exonuclease-))
  Insert size (bp): 2328
Terms and licenses: Academic/Nonprofit Terms; Industry Terms: Not Available to Industry
How to cite: pET_RTX_(exo-) was a gift from Andrew Ellington (Addgene plasmid # 102786 ; http://n2t.net/addgene:102786 ; RRID:Addgene_102786)
