>Addgene plasmid #102786 | pET_RTX_(exo-) | depositor partial sequence | sequence record 194362 | gatctcgatcccgcgaaattaatacg
ACAATTCCCCTCTAGAAATAATTTTGTTTAACTTTAAGAAGGAGATATACATATGATTCTTGACACGGAT
TACATCACGGAAGACGGCAAGCCGGTTATCCGTATTTTCAAGAAAGAAAACGGCGAATTCAAGATTGAAT
ACGATCGGACATTTGAACCGTACCTGTACGCTCTCCTCAAGGATGATAGCGCAATCGAAGAAGTGAAAAA
AATCACCGCAGAGCGGCATGGCACAGTGGTAACAGTTAAGCGGGTCGAGAAAGTGCAGAAGAAGTTCTTA
GGCCGGCCAGTCGAAGTATGGAAATTATACTTCACACATCCACAGGACGTTCCGGCGATCATGGATAAGA
TTCGGGAGCATCCGGCGGTAATCGATATCTATGAATACGATATTCCGTTCGCTATTCGCTACCTTATTGA
CAAAGGTTTAGTTCCAATGGAGGGTGATGAGGAACTTAAACTGTTAGCATTCGATATCGAAACACTTTAT
CACGAAGGTGAAGAGTTTGCCGAAGGTCCGATTTTAATGATCTCGTACGCCGATGAAGAAGGCGCACGCG
TAATTACGTGGAAAAATGTGGACCTCCCGTACGTAGACGTAGTGAGCACTGAGCGCGAGATGATTAAACG
TTTCCTTCGGGTAGTAAAAGAAAAAGACCCAGACGTGCTGATTACGTATGACGGCGACAACTTTGATTTT
GCCTATCTCAAGAAGCGTTGCGAAAAGTTAGGCATTAATTTCGCCCTGGGTCGGGACGGTTCAGAGCCGA
AAATTCAGCGGATGGGCGACCGCTTTGCTGTG
