>Addgene plasmid #102786 | pET_RTX_(exo-) | depositor partial sequence | sequence record 194363 | CCTCCCGTACGTAGACGTAGTGAG
AACGTTTCCTTCGGGTAGTAAAAGAAAAAGACCCAGACGTGCTGATTACGTATGACGGCGACAACTTTGA
TTTTGCCTATCTCAAGAAGCGTTGCGAAAAGTTAGGCATTAATTTCGCCCTGGGTCGGGACGGTTCAGAG
CCGAAAATTCAGCGGATGGGCGACCGCTTTGCTGTGGAGGTAAAAGGTCGCATCCATTTCGATTTATATC
CGGTTATCCGGCGCACCATCAACTTGCCGACTTACACACTTGAAGCAGTTTACGAAGCGGTGTTCGGCCA
ACCAAAAGAAAAGGTTTATGCCGAGGAGATTACCACCGCATGGGAAACTGGCGAAAACTTGGAGCGGGTG
GCTCGGTATTCCATGGAAGATGCCAAGGTGACCTACGAACTGGGCAAAGAGTTTTTACCGATGGAAGCAC
AATTAAGCCGCCTTATTGGTCAGTCCCTCTGGGATGTGTCGCGTTCTTCAACGGGCAATTTAGTCGAATG
GTTTCTTCTTCGGAAAGCGTACGAGCGTAACGAGCTTGCTCCAAATAAGCCAGACGAAAAAGAATTGGCT
CGGCGCCATCAGTCACATGAGGGCGGCTACATTAAGGAGCCAGAACGGGGCTTGTGGGAGAACATCGTCT
ACCTTGATTTTCGGTCTCTTTATCCGTCTATTATCATCACACATAACGTCTCGCCAGATACCCTGAACCG
TGAAGGCTGTAAAGAATATGATGTGGCACCACAGGTCGGCCATCGTTTTTGTAAAGACTTCCCGGGCTTC
ATTCCATCTCTTCTGGGTG
