>Addgene plasmid #102786 | pET_RTX_(exo-) | depositor partial sequence | sequence record 194364 | GTCAGTCCCTCTGGGATGTGTCG
AAGCGTACGAGCGTAACGAGCTTGCTCCAAATAAGCCAGACGAAAAAGAATTGGCTCGGCGCCATCAGTC
ACATGAGGGCGGCTACATTAAGGAGCCAGAACGGGGCTTGTGGGAGAACATCGTCTACCTTGATTTTCGG
TCTCTTTATCCGTCTATTATCATCACACATAACGTCTCGCCAGATACCCTGAACCGTGAAGGCTGTAAAG
AATATGATGTGGCACCACAGGTCGGCCATCGTTTTTGTAAAGACTTCCCGGGCTTCATTCCATCTCTTCT
GGGTGATTTGTTAGAAGAGCGTCAAAAGATCAAGAAACGTATGAAAGCGACAATTGACCCAATTGAACGC
AAATTACTTGATTACCGTCAGCGTGCAATCAAGATCCTCGCGAACTCTCTGTACGGTTATTACGGCTACG
CACGCGCCCGGTGGTATTGCAAAGAATGTGCAGAATCAGTCATTGCTTGGGGTCGGGAGTACCTGACCAT
GACGATTAAGGAAATTGAGGAGAAATACGGTTTCAAGGTCATCTATAGTGACACGGATGGTTTCTTTGCA
ACGATTCCAGGTGCGGACGCAGAAACTGTAAAGAAAAAGGCAATGGAGTTCTTGAAGTATATTAATGCGA
AGTTGCCAGGCGCCCTGGAATTAGAGTACGAAGGTTTTTATAAGCGTGGCCTGTTCGTGACAAAGAAGAA
ATACGCGGTAATTGACGAGGAAGGCAAGATCACAACTCGTGGCTTG
