>Addgene plasmid #102786 | pET_RTX_(exo-) | depositor partial sequence | sequence record 194365 | gctcagcggtggcagc
CTGTTCGTGACAAAGAAGAAATACGCGGTAATTGACGAGGAAGGCAAGATCACAACTCGTGGCTTGGAAA
TTGTTCGTCGCGATTGGAGCGAGATCGCAAAGGAGACCCAAGCTCGTGTGTTGGAGGCCCTCCTGAAGGA
TGGTGACGTCGAAAAAGCCGTACGCATCGTTAAGGAGGTTACAGAGAAGCTTAGCAAGTATGAGGTCCCA
CCAGAGAAACTTGTTATTCATAAACAAATCACTCGCGACCTTAAAGACTATAAGGCCACTGGTCCACACG
TCGCCGTAGCAAAGCGGCTTGCGGCTCGGGGCGTCAAGATTCGGCCAGGCACGGTTATTAGTTACATCGT
CCTCAAAGGCTCAGGCCGGATTGTTGATCGCGCGATTCCATTTGATGAATTTGATCCGACGAAGCATAAA
TATGATGCGGAATATTACATTGAAAAACAGGTTCTGCCGGCGGTGGAGCGCATCTTACGTGCGTTCGGCT
ATCGCAAGGAGGATTTGCGGTACCAGAAAACTCGTCAAGTCGGTTTGAGTGCCTGGCTGAAGCCGAAAGG
TACCTGATAACTCCAGCCATCACCATCACCATCACTGATAAGCGGCCGCATTGATCCGGCTGC
